Addgene plasmid #209005: pETSUMOSyt1C2AB(80-421)
Purpose: Recombinant protein expression of truncated syt1 construct
Depositing lab: Edwin Chapman. Depositing organization: University of Wisconsin, Madison. Publication: The juxtamembrane linker of synaptotagmin 1 regulates Ca(2+) binding via liquid-liquid phase separation. Mehta N, Mondal S, Watson ET, Cui Q, Chapman ER. Nat Commun. 2024 Jan 4;15(1):262. doi: 10.1038/s41467-023-44414-5. PubMed 38177243.
Backbone
  Vector backbone: pET-28 a (+)
  Vector type: Bacterial Expression
Growth in bacteria
  Bacterial resistance: Kanamycin, 50 μg/mL
  Growth temperature: 37°C
  Growth strain: DH5alpha
  Copy number: High Copy
Gene/Insert
  Gene/Insert name: syt1
  Species: R. norvegicus (rat)
  Mutation: aa 80-421 only
  Entrez Gene: Syt1 (a.k.a. P65)
  Tag / fusion protein: 6xHis-SUMO (N terminal on insert)
  Cloning method: Unknown
Terms and licenses: Academic/Nonprofit Terms; Industry Terms: Not Available to Industry
Depositor comments: Please visit https://doi.org/10.1101/2023.08.11.551903 for bioRxiv preprint.
How to cite: pETSUMOSyt1C2AB(80-421) was a gift from Edwin Chapman (Addgene plasmid # 209005 ; http://n2t.net/addgene:209005 ; RRID:Addgene_209005)
