[The description below was written by a language model from this plasmid's Addgene catalogue record and pLannotate feature annotations shown in this document.]
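Description:
pETSUMOSyt1C2AB(80-421) is a bacterial expression plasmid built on the pET-28a(+) backbone for producing a truncated form of rat synaptotagmin 1 (Syt1) as a recombinant protein in E. coli. It is maintained through a ColE1/pMB1-type origin and selected with kanamycin via the aph(3')-Ia gene. The annotated backbone also carries the bom and rop elements from pBR322, an f1 phage origin, and short tetracycline-resistance gene remnants that are non-functional fragments. The catalogue lists the plasmid as high copy, although a rop gene, which normally limits copy number, is annotated.

The expression cassette follows the usual pET design: a T7 promoter followed by a lac operator and the T7 gene 10 ribosome binding site drives the open reading frame, and a T7 terminator lies downstream. The plasmid-borne lacI gene supplies repressor, so transcription depends on a host that provides T7 RNA polymerase and is induced with IPTG. The coding region begins with an N-terminal 6xHis tag (annotated as a short fragment hit), a thrombin cleavage site and a yeast SMT3-derived SUMO domain, fused to Syt1 residues 80–421. According to the construct name, this covers the C2A and C2B domains, and the associated study concerns the juxtamembrane linker. The annotation tool matched the insert to the mouse Syt1 entry, whereas the record gives the species as rat. The His tag permits affinity purification, and SUMO is a cleavable ubiquitin-like tag. A vector-derived His-tag sequence is annotated after the insert, but the record does not indicate whether it is translated. The stated purpose is recombinant expression of this truncated Syt1, with the associated work addressing Ca2+ binding and liquid-liquid phase separation.
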