Features (pLannotate 1.2.2; 22 found; start..end, strand, type, name):
      1..429     +  rep_origin     f1 ori (sequence partly withheld): f1 bacteriophage origin of replication; arrow indicates direction of (+) strand synthesis
    482..539     +  promoter       AmpR promoter (fragment): bla
    548..1363    -  CDS            KanR: aminoglycoside phosphotransferase; aph(3')-Ia; confers resistance to kanamycin in bacteria or G418 (Geneticin®) in eukaryotes
   1485..2073    +  rep_origin     ori: high-copy-number ColE1/pMB1/pBR322/pUC origin of replication
   2259..2398    -  misc_feature   bom: basis of mobility region from pBR322
   2500..2691    -  CDS            rop: Rop protein, which maintains plasmids at low copy number; rop
   2708..3088    +  CDS            YPB1_ECOLX: Protein predicted: Swiss-Prot protein existence level 4. From Escherichia coli.
   3160..3451    -  CDS            TcR (fragment): tetracycline efflux protein; tet; confers resistance to tetracycline
   3466..3487    -  protein_bind   CAP binding site: CAP binding activates transcription in the presence of cAMP. E. coli catabolite activator protein
   3500..4582    -  CDS            lacI: lac repressor; lacI; The lac repressor binds to the lac operator to inhibit transcription in E. coli. This inhibition can be relieved by adding lactose or isopropyl-β-D-thiogalactopyranoside (IPTG).
   4583..4660    -  promoter       lacI promoter: lacI
   4668..4947    -  CDS            TcR (fragment): tetracycline efflux protein; tet; confers resistance to tetracycline
   4969..4987    +  promoter       T7 promoter: promoter for bacteriophage T7 RNA polymerase
   4988..5012    +  protein_bind   lac operator: The lac repressor binds to the lac operator to inhibit transcription in E. coli. This inhibition can be relieved by adding lactose or isopropyl-β-D-thiogalactopyranoside (IPTG). lac repressor encoded by lacI
   5027..5049    +  RBS            RBS: efficient ribosome binding site from bacteriophage T7 gene 10 (Olins and Rangwala, 1989)
   5069..5085    +  CDS            capTEV™ (fragment): composite tag for in vivo biotinylation, TEV protease cleavage, and 6xHis tagging
   5096..5113    +  CDS            thrombin site: thrombin recognition and cleavage site
   5120..5412    +  CDS            SUMO (fragment): cleavable ubiquitin-like protein tag; S. cerevisiae SMT3 (truncated)
   5417..6442    +  CDS            Syt1 (fragment): SYT1_MOUSE - Experimental evidence at protein level: Swiss-Prot protein existence level 1. Calcium sensor that participates in triggering neurotransmitter release at the synapse (PubMed:11242035). May have a regulatory role in the membrane interactions during trafficking of synaptic vesicles at the active zone of the synapse (PubMed:7961887). It binds acidic phospholipids with a specificity that requires the presence of both an acidic head group and a diacyl backbone. A Ca(2+)- dependent interaction between synaptotagmin and putative receptors for activated protein kinase C has also been repor
   6504..6521    +  CDS            9xHis (fragment): 9xHis affinity tag
   6531..6580    +  CDS            SET1 (fragment): solubility-enhancement tag derived from T7 phage gene 10B
   6588..6635    +  terminator     T7 terminator: transcription terminator for bacteriophage T7 RNA polymerase
>Addgene plasmid #209005 | pETSUMOSyt1C2AB(80-421) | addgene full sequence | sequence record 419680 | Addgene NGS Result
[124 nt withheld, positions 1-124]
C
[91 nt withheld, positions 126-216]
A
[49 nt withheld, positions 218-266]
CCTTTGACGTTGGAGTCCACGTTCTTT
[37 nt withheld, positions 294-330]
ACCCTATCTCGGTCTATTCTTTTGATTTATAAGGGATTTTGCCGATTTCGGCCTATTGGTTAAAAAATGA
GCTGATTTAACAAAAATTTAACGCGAATTTTAACAAAATATTAACGCTTACAATTTAGGTGGCACTTTTC
GGGGAAATGTGCGCGGAACCCCTATTTGTTTATTTTTCTAAATACATTCAAATATGTATCCGCTCATGAA
TTAATTCTTAGAAAAACTCATCGAGCATCAAATGAAACTGCAATTTATTCATATCAGGATTATCAATACC
ATATTTTTGAAAAAGCCGTTTCTGTAATGAAGGAGAAAACTCACCGAGGCAGTTCCATAGGATGGCAAGA
TCCTGGTATCGGTCTGCGATTCCGACTCGTCCAACATCAATACAACCTATTAATTTCCCCTCGTCAAAAA
TAAGGTTATCAAGTGAGAAATCACCATGAGTGACGACTGAATCCGGTGAGAATGGCAAAAGTTTATGCAT
TTCTTTCCAGACTTGTTCAACAGGCCAGCCATTACGCTCGTCATCAAAATCACTCGCATCAACCAAACCG
TTATTCATTCGTGATTGCGCCTGAGCGAGACGAAATACGCGATCGCTGTTAAAAGGACAATTACAAACAG
GAATCGAATGCAACCGGCGCAGGAACACTGCCAGCGCATCAACAATATTTTCACCTGAATCAGGATATTC
TTCTAATACCTGGAATGCTGTTTTCCCGGGGATCGCAGTGGTGAGTAACCATGCATCATCAGGAGTACGG
ATAAAATGCTTGATGGTCGGAAGAGGCATAAATTCCGTCAGCCAGTTTAGTCTGACCATCTCATCTGTAA
CATCATTGGCAACGCTACCTTTGCCATGTTTCAGAAACAACTCTGGCGCATCGGGCTTCCCATACAATCG
ATAGATTGTCGCACCTGATTGCCCGACATTATCGCGAGCCCATTTATACCCATATAAATCAGCATCCATG
TTGGAATTTAATCGCGGCCTAGAGCAAGACGTTTCCCGTTGAATATGGCTCATAACACCCCTTGTATTAC
TGTTTATGTAAGCAGACAGTTTTATTGTTCATGACCAAAATCCCTTAACGTGAGTTTTCGTTCCACTGAG
CGTCAGACCCCGTAGAAAAGATCAAAGGATCTTCTTGAGATCCTTTTTTTCTGCGCGTAATCTGCTGCTT
GCAAACAAAAAAACCACCGCTACCAGCGGTGGTTTGTTTGCCGGATCAAGAGCTACCAACTCTTTTTCCG
AAGGTAACTGGCTTCAGCAGAGCGCAGATACCAAATACTGTCCTTCTAGTGTAGCCGTAGTTAGGCCACC
ACTTCAAGAACTCTGTAGCACCGCCTACATACCTCGCTCTGCTAATCCTGTTACCAGTGGCTGCTGCCAG
TGGCGATAAGTCGTGTCTTACCGGGTTGGACTCAAGACGATAGTTACCGGATAAGGCGCAGCGGTCGGGC
TGAACGGGGGGTTCGTGCACACAGCCCAGCTTGGAGCGAACGACCTACACCGAACTGAGATACCTACAGC
GTGAGCTATGAGAAAGCGCCACGCTTCCCGAAGGGAGAAAGGCGGACAGGTATCCGGTAAGCGGCAGGGT
CGGAACAGGAGAGCGCACGAGGGAGCTTCCAGGGGGAAACGCCTGGTATCTTTATAGTCCTGTCGGGTTT
CGCCACCTCTGACTTGAGCGTCGATTTTTGTGATGCTCGTCAGGGGGGCGGAGCCTATGGAAAAACGCCA
GCAACGCGGCCTTTTTACGGTTCCTGGCCTTTTGCTGGCCTTTTGCTCACATGTTCTTTCCTGCGTTATC
CCCTGATTCTGTGGATAACCGTATTACCGCCTTTGAGTGAGCTGATACCGCTCGCCGCAGCCGAACGACC
GAGCGCAGCGAGTCAGTGAGCGAGGAAGCGGAAGAGCGCCTGATGCGGTATTTTCTCCTTACGCATCTGT
GCGGTATTTCACACCGCAATGGTGCACTCTCAGTACAATCTGCTCTGATGCCGCATAGTTAAGCCAGTAT
ACACTCCGCTATCGCTACGTGACTGGGTCATGGCTGCGCCCCGACACCCGCCAACACCCGCTGACGCGCC
CTGACGGGCTTGTCTGCTCCCGGCATCCGCTTACAGACAAGCTGTGACCGTCTCCGGGAGCTGCATGTGT
CAGAGGTTTTCACCGTCATCACCGAAACGCGCGAGGCAGCTGCGGTAAAGCTCATCAGCGTGGTCGTGAA
GCGATTCACAGATGTCTGCCTGTTCATCCGCGTCCAGCTCGTTGAGTTTCTCCAGAAGCGTTAATGTCTG
GCTTCTGATAAAGCGGGCCATGTTAAGGGCGGTTTTTTCCTGTTTGGTCACTGATGCCTCCGTGTAAGGG
GGATTTCTGTTCATGGGGGTAATGATACCGATGAAACGAGAGAGGATGCTCACGATACGGGTTACTGATG
ATGAACATGCCCGGTTACTGGAACGTTGTGAGGGTAAACAACTGGCGGTATGGATGCGGCGGGACCAGAG
AAAAATCACTCAGGGTCAATGCCAGCGCTTCGTTAATACAGATGTAGGTGTTCCACAGGGTAGCCAGCAG
CATCCTGCGATGCAGATCCGGAACATAATGGTGCAGGGCGCTGACTTCCGCGTTTCCAGACTTTACGAAA
CACGGAAACCGAAGACCATTCATGTTGTTGCTCAGGTCGCAGACGTTTTGCAGCAGCAGTCGCTTCACGT
TCGCTCGCGTATCGGTGATTCATTCTGCTAACCAGTAAGGCAACCCCGCCAGCCTAGCCGGGTCCTCAAC
GACAGGAGCACGATCATGCGCACCCGTGGGGCCGCCATGCCGGCGATAATGGCCTGCTTCTCGCCGAAAC
GTTTGGTGGCGGGACCAGTGACGAAGGCTTGAGCGAGGGCGTGCAAGATTCCGAATACCGCAAGCGACAG
GCCGATCATCGTCGCGCTCCAGCGAAAGCGGTCCTCGCCGAAAATGACCCAGAGCGCTGCCGGCACCTGT
CCTACGAGTTGCATGATAAAGAAGACAGTCATAAGTGCGGCGACGATAGTCATGCCCCGCGCCCACCGGA
AGGAGCTGACTGGGTTGAAGGCTCTCAAGGGCATCGGTCGAGATCCCGGTGCCTAATGAGTGAGCTAACT
TACATTAATTGCGTTGCGCTCACTGCCCGCTTTCCAGTCGGGAAACCTGTCGTGCCAGCTGCATTAATGA
ATCGGCCAACGCGCGGGGAGAGGCGGTTTGCGTATTGGGCGCCAGGGTGGTTTTTCTTTTCACCAGTGAG
ACGGGCAACAGCTGATTGCCCTTCACCGCCTGGCCCTGAGAGAGTTGCAGCAAGCGGTCCACGCTGGTTT
GCCCCAGCAGGCGAAAATCCTGTTTGATGGTGGTTAACGGCGGGATATAACATGAGCTGTCTTCGGTATC
GTCGTATCCCACTACCGAGATATCCGCACCAACGCGCAGCCCGGACTCGGTAATGGCGCGCATTGCGCCC
AGCGCCATCTGATCGTTGGCAACCAGCATCGCAGTGGGAACGATGCCCTCATTCAGCATTTGCATGGTTT
GTTGAAAACCGGACATGGCACTCCAGTCGCCTTCCCGTTCCGCTATCGGCTGAATTTGATTGCGAGTGAG
ATATTTATGCCAGCCAGCCAGACGCAGACGCGCCGAGACAGAACTTAATGGGCCCGCTAACAGCGCGATT
TGCTGGTGACCCAATGCGACCAGATGCTCCACGCCCAGTCGCGTACCGTCTTCATGGGAGAAAATAATAC
TGTTGATGGGTGTCTGGTCAGAGACATCAAGAAATAACGCCGGAACATTAGTGCAGGCAGCTTCCACAGC
AATGGCATCCTGGTCATCCAGCGGATAGTTAATGATCAGCCCACTGACGCGTTGCGCGAGAAGATTGTGC
ACCGCCGCTTTACAGGCTTCGACGCCGCTTCGTTCTACCATCGACACCACCACGCTGGCACCCAGTTGAT
CGGCGCGAGATTTAATCGCCGCGACAATTTGCGACGGCGCGTGCAGGGCCAGACTGGAGGTGGCAACGCC
AATCAGCAACGACTGTTTGCCCGCCAGTTGTTGTGCCACGCGGTTGGGAATGTAATTCAGCTCCGCCATC
GCCGCTTCCACTTTTTCCCGCGTTTTCGCAGAAACGTGGCTGGCCTGGTTCACCACGCGGGAAACGGTCT
GATAAGAGACACCGGCATACTCTGCGACATCGTATAACGTTACTGGTTTCACATTCACCACCCTGAATTG
ACTCTCTTCCGGGCGCTATCATGCCATACCGCGAAAGGTTTTGCGCCATTCGATGGTGTCCGGGATCTCG
ACGCTCTCCCTTATGCGACTCCTGCATTAGGAAGCAGCCCAGTAGTAGGTTGAGGCCGTTGAGCACCGCC
GCCGCAAGGAATGGTGCATGCAAGGAGATGGCGCCCAACAGTCCCCCGGCCACGGGGCCTGCCACCATAC
CCACGCCGAAACAAGCGCTCATGAGCCCGAAGTGGCGAGCCCGATCTTCCCCATCGGTGATGTCGGCGAT
ATAGGCGCCAGCAACCGCACCTGTGGCGCCGGTGATGCCGGCCACGATGCGTCCGGCGTAGAGGATCGAG
ATCTCGATCCCGCGAAATTAATACGACTCACTATAGGGGAATTGTGAGCGGATAACAATTCCCCTCTAGA
AATAATTTTGTTTAACTTTAAGAAGGAGATATACATATGGGCAGCAGCCATCATCATCATCATCACGGCA
GCGGCCTGGTGCCGCGCGGCAGCGCTAGCATGTCGGACTCAGAAGTCAATCAAGAAGCTAAGCCAGAGGT
CAAGCCAGAAGTCAAGCCTGAGACTCACATCAATTTAAAGGTGTCCGATGGATCTTCAGAGATCTTCTTC
AAGATCAAAAAGACCACTCCTTTAAGAAGGCTGATGGAAGCGTTCGCTAAAAGACAGGGTAAGGAAATGG
ACTCCTTAAGATTCTTGTACGACGGTATTAGAATTCAAGCTGATCAGACCCCTGAAGATTTGGACATGGA
GGATAACGATATTATTGAGGCTCACAGAGAACAGATTGGTGGATCCAAGAAATGTTTGTTCAAAAAGAAA
AACAAGAAGAAGGGGAAGGAAAAGGGAGGAAAGAACGCCATTAACATGAAAGACGTGAAAGACTTAGGGA
AGACCATGAAGGATCAGGCCCTTAAGGATGACGATGCTGAAACCGGACTGACTGATGGAGAAGAAAAGGA
AGAGCCCAAGGAAGAGGAGAAACTGGGAAAGCTCCAATATTCACTGGACTATGACTTCCAGAATAACCAG
CTGTTGGTGGGAATCATCCAGGCTGCTGAACTGCCCGCCCTGGACATGGGGGGTACATCCGATCCATACG
TCAAAGTCTTCCTGCTGCCTGACAAAAAGAAGAAATTTGAGACTAAAGTCCACCGGAAAACCCTCAATCC
AGTCTTCAATGAACAATTTACTTTCAAGGTACCCTACTCGGAATTAGGTGGCAAAACCCTGGTGATGGCT
GTGTATGACTTTGATCGCTTCTCCAAGCACGACATCATCGGAGAGTTCAAAGTTCCTATGAACACCGTGG
ATTTTGGCCATGTGACCGAGGAGTGGCGCGATCTCCAGAGCGCTGAGAAAGAAGAGCAAGAGAAACTGGG
TGACATCTGCTTCTCCCTCCGCTACGTCCCTACTGCCGGCAAACTGACTGTTGTCATTCTGGAAGCCAAG
AACCTGAAGAAGATGGATGTGGGTGGCTTATCTGATCCCTACGTGAAGATTCACCTGATGCAGAACGGTA
AGAGGCTGAAGAAGAAAAAGACGACGATTAAGAAGAACACACTCAACCCCTACTACAACGAGTCCTTCAG
CTTTGAAGTTCCGTTCGAGCAAATCCAGAAAGTGCAAGTGGTGGTAACTGTTTTGGACTATGACAAGATT
GGCAAGAACGACGCCATCGGAAAAGTCTTCGTTGGTTACAACAGCACTGGGGCGGAGCTGCGACACTGGT
CAGACATGCTGGCCAACCCCCGGCGACCCATCGCACAGTGGCACACTCTGCAGGTAGAGGAGGAGGTTGA
TGCCATGCTGGCTGTCAAGAAGTAAAAGCTTAGGTATTTATTCGGCGCAAAGTGCGTCGGGTGATGCTGC
CAACTTAGTCGAGCACCACCACCACCACCACTGAGATCCGGCTGCTAACAAAGCCCGAAAGGAAGCTGAG
TTGGCTGCTGCCACCGCTGAGCAATAACTAGCATAACCCCTTGGGGCCTCTAAACGGGTCTTGAGGGGTT
TTTTGCTGAAAGGAGGAACTATATCCGGATTGGCGAATGGG
